>Addgene plasmid #58447 | pUAST YFP Rab6 WT | addgene partial sequence | sequence record 91852 | SV40pA-R 5'-GAAATTTGTGATGCTATTGC-3'
ACAAGTTAACAACAACAATTGCATTCATTTTATGTTTCAGGTTCAGGGGGAGGTGTGGGAGGTTTTTTAA
AGCAAGTAAAACCTCTACAAATGTGGTATGGCTGATTATGATCTCTAGTCAAGGCACTATACATCAAATA
TTTTTCCATAATTTTCTTGTATAGCAGTGCAGCTTTTTCCTTTGTGGTGTAAATAGCAAAGCAAGCAAGA
GTTCTATTACTAAACACAGCATGACTCAAAAAACTTAGCAATTCTGAAGGAAAGTCCTTGGGGTCTTCTA
CCTTTCTCTTCTTTTTTGGAGGAGTAGAATGTTGAGAGTCAGCAGTAGCCTCATCATCACTAGATGGCAT
TTCTTCTGAGCAAAACAGGTTTTCCTCATTAAAGGCATTCCACCACTGCTCCCATTCATCAGTTCCATAG
GTTGGAATCTAAAATACACAAACAATTAGAATCAGTAGTTTAACACATTATACACTTAAAAATTTTATAT
TTACCTTAGAGCTTTAAATCTCTGTAGGTAGTTTGTCCAATTATGTCACACCACAGAAGTAAGGTTCCTT
CACAAAGATCCTCTAGAGGATCATCAACCACTTTGTACAAGAAAGCTGGGTTCTAGCAGGCGCAGCCGCC
CTCGGGATCCTTTGTCTCGTTGGGTGAGTCCT
