>Addgene plasmid #58447 | pUAST YFP Rab6 WT | addgene partial sequence | sequence record 92079 | EGFP-C 5'-CATGGTCCTGCTGGAGTTCGTG-3'
TCAGATCTCGAGCTCAAGCTTCGAATTCTGCAGTCGACGGTACCGCGGGCCCGGGATCATCAACAAGTTT
GTACAAAAAAGCAGGCTTAATGTCATCCGGAGATTTTGGCAATCCGCTGCGGAAGTTCAAGCTCGTCTTC
CTCGGCGAGCAGAGTGTGGGCAAGACCTCGCTGATTACACGATTCATGTACGACAGCTTCGACAACACGT
ACCAGGCGACGATCGGGATTGATTTCCTATCGAAGACCATGTACCTGGAGGATCGCACTGTGCGCCTGCA
GCTGTGGGATACGGCGGGACAGGAGCGATTCCGCTCGCTGATACCCTCGTACATACGCGACTCCACGGTG
GCAGTGGTCGTTTACGATATCACCAACACCAACTCGTTCCACCAGACCTCCAAGTGGATCGATGACGTGC
GCACGGAGCGGGGTAGCGACGTCATCATCATGCTGGTGGGCAACAAGACGGATCTCTCCGACAAGCGTCA
GGTGTCCACCGAGGAGGGTGAGCGCAAGGCGAAGGAGCTTAACGTGATGTTCATCGAGACAAGCGCCAAG
GCCGGCTACAATGTGAAGCAATTGTTCCGACGGGTGGCCGCGGCACTGCCCGGCATGGATTCCACGGAGA
ACAAGCCCTCCGAGGACATGCAGGAGGTTGTGCTAAAGGACTCACCCAACGAGACAAAGGATCCCGAGGG
CGGCTGCGCCTGCTAGAACCCAGCTTTCTTGTACAAAGTGGTTGATGATCCTCTAGAGGATCTTTGTGAA
GGAACCTTTACTTCTGTGGTGTGACATAATTGGACAAACTACCTACAGAGATTTAAAGCTCTA
