[The description below was written by a language model from this plasmid's Addgene catalogue record.]
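Description:
pUAST YFP Rab6 WT is an insect expression plasmid built on the pUAST backbone, the classic Drosophila vector for GAL4-dependent transgene expression. It is propagated in E. coli under ampicillin selection; the record lists the copy number as unknown and provides no feature table, so the origin of replication and other backbone elements are not itemised. pUAST vectors generally carry P-element ends and a mini-white eye-colour marker for germline transformation of flies, but those parts are not explicitly recorded here.

The insert is wild-type Rab6 from Drosophila melanogaster (CG6601), a small GTPase of the Rab family, which is generally associated with Golgi membrane trafficking. It was introduced by Gateway recombination cloning. YFP is supplied by the backbone and sits at the N terminus, so the product is a YFP-Rab6 fusion. This orientation leaves the Rab C terminus free, which matters because Rab proteins are normally lipid-modified there for membrane attachment. The promoter field is given as GAL4, meaning that transcription is driven by GAL4-responsive upstream activating sequences (UAS). The fusion is therefore silent unless the yeast GAL4 activator is also present, and tissue or stage specificity is set by the choice of GAL4 driver. One of the listed sequencing primers suggests an SV40 polyadenylation signal downstream of the insert, as is standard for pUAST.

The stated purpose is expression of Drosophila YFP-Rab6. The "WT" designation and the associated publication indicate that it belongs to a wider collection of tagged fly Rab constructs. Such constructs are typically used to visualise Rab-labelled compartments and study membrane trafficking in chosen cells.
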