Addgene plasmid #58447: pUAST YFP Rab6 WT
Purpose: expression of drosophila YFP-Rab6
Depositing lab: Matthew Scott. Depositing organization: Stanford University. Publication: Thirty-one flavors of Drosophila rab proteins. Zhang J, Schulze KL, Hiesinger PR, Suyama K, Wang S, Fish M, Acar M, Hoskins RA, Bellen HJ, Scott MP. Genetics. 2007 Jun;176(2):1307-22. Epub 2007 Apr 3. 10.1534/genetics.106.066761 PubMed 17409086.
Backbone
  Vector backbone: pUAST
  Vector type: Insect Expression
Growth in bacteria
  Bacterial resistance: Ampicillin, 100 μg/mL
  Growth temperature: 37°C
  Growth strain: DH5alpha
  Copy number: Unknown
Gene/Insert
  Gene/Insert name: Rab6
  Species: D. melanogaster (fly)
  Entrez Gene: Rab6 (a.k.a. Dmel_CG6601, 136/6, AAF53168, CG6601, DRab6, Dm Rab6, DmRab6, Dmel\CG6601, Drab6, O18334, dRab6, drab6, l(2)08323, rab6, wrt)
  Promoter: GAL4
  Tag / fusion protein: YFP (N terminal on backbone)
  Cloning method: Gateway Cloning
  Sequencing primers: 5′ EGFP-C; 3′ SV40pA-R
Terms and licenses: Academic/Nonprofit Terms; Industry Terms: Not Available to Industry
How to cite: pUAST YFP Rab6 WT was a gift from Matthew Scott (Addgene plasmid # 58447 ; http://n2t.net/addgene:58447 ; RRID:Addgene_58447)
